>Addgene plasmid #210612 | pKLV2-U6gRNA5(Control(1))-PGKpuro2AmCherry-W | addgene full sequence | sequence record 419492 | Addgene NGS Result
CCGAAAAGTGCCACCTAAATTGTAAGCGTTAATATTTTGTTAAAATTCGCGTTAAATTTTTGTTAAATCA
GCTCATTTTTTAACCAATAGGCCGAAATCGGCAAAATCCCTTATAAATCAAAAGAATAGACCGAGATAGG
GT
[37 nt withheld, positions 143-179]
AAAGAACGTGGACTCCAACGTCAAAGG
[49 nt withheld, positions 207-255]
T
[91 nt withheld, positions 257-347]
G
[124 nt withheld, positions 349-472]
CCCATTCGCCATTCAGGCTGCGCAACTGTTGGGAAGGGCGATCGGTGCGGGCCTCTTCGCTATTACGCCA
GCTGGCGAAAGGGGGATGTGCTGCAAGGCGATTAAGTTGGGTAACGCCAGGGTTTTCCCAGTCACGACGT
TGTAAAACGACGGCCAGTGAGCGCGCGTAATACGACTCACTATAGGGCGAATTGACTAGTACATAACTTA
CGGTAAATGGCCCGCCTGGCTGACCGCCCAACGACCCCCGCCCATTGACGTCAATAATGACGTATGTTCC
CATAGTAACGCCAATAGGGACTTTCCATTGACGTCAATGGGTGGAGTATTTACGGTAAACTGCCCACTTG
GCAGTACATCAAGTGTATCATATGCCAAGTACGCCCCCTATTGACGTCAATGACGGTAAATGGCCCGCCT
GGCATTATGCCCAGTACATGACCTTATGGGACTTTCCTACTTGGCAGTACATCTACGTATTAGTCATCGC
TATTACCATGGTGATGCGGTTTTGGCAGTACATCAATGGGCGTGGATAGCGGTTTGACTCACGGGGATTT
CCAAGTCTCCACCCCATTGACGTCAATGGGAGTTTGTTTTGGCACCAAAATCAACGGGACTTTCCAAAAT
GTCGTAACAACTCCGCCCCATTGACGCAAATGGGCGGTAGGCGTGTACGGTGGGAGGTCTATATAAGCAG
CGCGTTTTGCCTGTACTGGGTCTCTCTGGTTAGACCAGATCTGAGCCTGGGAGCTCTCTGGCTAACTAGG
GAACCCACTGCTTAAGCCTCAATAAAGCTTGCCTTGAGTGCTTCAAGTAGTGTGTGCCCGTCTGTTGTGT
GACTCTGGTAACTAGAGATCCCTCAGACCCTTTTAGTCAGTGTGGAAAATCTCTAGCAGTGGCGCCCGAA
CAGGGACTTGAAAGCGAAAGGGAAACCAGAGGAGCTCTCTCGACGCAGGACTCGGCTTGCTGAAGCGCGC
ACGGCAAGAGGCGAGGGGCGGCGACTGGTGAGTACGCCAAAAATTTTGACTAGCGGAGGCTAGAAGGAGA
GAGATGGGTGCGAGAGCGTCAGTATTAAGCGGGGGAGAATTAGATCGCGATGGGAAAAAATTCGGTTAAG
GCCAGGGGGAAAGAAAAAATATAAATTAAAACATATAGTATGGGCAAGCAGGGAGCTAGAACGATTCGCA
GTTAATCCTGGCCTGTTAGAAACATCAGAAGGCTGTAGACAAATACTGGGACAGCTACAACCATCCCTTC
AGACAGGATCAGAAGAACTTAGATCATTATATAATACAGTAGCAACCCTCTATTGTGTGCATCAAAGGAT
AGAGATAAAAGACACCAAGGAAGCTTTAGACAAGATAGAGGAAGAGCAAAACAAAAGTAAGACCACCGCA
CAGCAAGCGGCCGGCCGCGCTGATCTTCAGACCTGGAGGAGGAGATATGAGGGACAATTGGAGAAGTGAA
TTATATAAATATAAAGTAGTAAAAATTGAACCATTAGGAGTAGCACCCACCAAGGCAAAGAGAAGAGTGG
TGCAGAGAGAAAAAAGAGCAGTGGGAATAGGAGCTTTGTTCCTTGGGTTCTTGGGAGCAGCAGGAAGCAC
TATGGGCGCAGCGTCAATGACGCTGACGGTACAGGCCAGACAATTATTGTCTGGTATAGTGCAGCAGCAG
AACAATTTGCTGAGGGCTATTGAGGCGCAACAGCATCTGTTGCAACTCACAGTCTGGGGCATCAAGCAGC
TCCAGGCAAGAATCCTGGCTGTGGAAAGATACCTAAAGGATCAACAGCTCCTGGGGATTTGGGGTTGCTC
TGGAAAACTCATTTGCACCACTGCTGTGCCTTGGAATGCTAGTTGGAGTAATAAATCTCTGGAACAGATT
TGGAATCACACGACCTGGATGGAGTGGGACAGAGAAATTAACAATTACACAAGCTTAATACACTCCTTAA
TTGAAGAATCGCAAAACCAGCAAGAAAAGAATGAACAAGAATTATTGGAATTAGATAAATGGGCAAGTTT
GTGGAATTGGTTTAACATAACAAATTGGCTGTGGTATATAAAATTATTCATAATGATAGTAGGAGGCTTG
GTAGGTTTAAGAATAGTTTTTGCTGTACTTTCTATAGTGAATAGAGTTAGGCAGGGATATTCACCATTAT
CGTTTCAGACCCACCTCCCAACCCCGAGGGGACCCGACAGGCCCGAAGGAATAGAAGAAGAAGGTGGAGA
GAGAGACAGAGACAGATCCATTCGATTAGTGAACGGATCGGCACTGCGTGCGCCAATTCTGCAGACAAAT
GGCAGTATTCATCCACAATTTTAAAAGAAAAGGGGGGATTGGGGGGTACAGTGCAGGGGAAAGAATAGTA
GACATAATAGCAACAGACATACAAACTAAAGAATTACAAAAACAAATTACAAAAATTCAAAATTTTCGGG
TTTATTACAGGGACAGCAGAGATCCAGTTTGGTTAGTACCGGGCCCTACGCGTCCAAGGTCGGGCAGGAA
GAGGGCCTATTTCCCATGATTCCTTCATATTTGCATATACGATACAAGGCTGTTAGAGAGATAATTAGAA
TTAATTTGACTGTAAACACAAAGATATTAGTACAAAATACGTGACGTAGAAAGTAATAATTTCTTGGGTA
GTTTGCAGTTTTAAAATTATGTTTTAAAATGGACTATCATATGCTTACCGTAACTTGAAAGTATTTCGAT
TTCTTGGCTTTATATATCTTGTGGAAAGGACGAAACACCGTCCAGATGGCTTCCAAGCGGTTTAAGAGCT
ATGCTGGAAACAGCATAGCAAGTTTAAATAAGGCTAGTCCGTTATCAACTTGAAAAAGTGGCACCGAGTC
GGTGCTTTTTTTGGATCCAATTCTACCGGGTAGGGGAGGCGCTTTTCCCAAGGCAGTCTGGAGCATGCGC
TTTAGCAGCCCCGCTGGGCACTTGGCGCTACACAAGTGGCCTCTGGCCTCGCACACATTCCACATCCACC
GGTAGGCGCCAACCGGCTCCGTTCTTTGGTGGCCCCTTCGCGCCACCTTCTACTCCTCCCCTAGTCAGGA
AGTTCCCCCCCGCCCCGCAGCTCGCGTCGTGCAGGACGTGACAAATGGAAGTAGCACGTCTCACTAGTCT
CGTGCAGATGGACAGCACCGCTGAGCAATGGAAGCGGGTAGGCCTTTGGGGCAGCGGCCAATAGCAGCTT
TGCTCCTTCGCTTTCTGGGCTCAGAGGCTGGGAAGGGGTGGGTCCGGGGGCGGGCTCAGGGGCGGGCTCA
GGGGCGGGGCGGGCGCCCGAAGGTCCTCCGGAGGCCCGGCATTCTGCACGCTTCAAAAGCGCACGTCTGC
CGCGCTGTTCTCCTCTTCCTCATCTCCGGGCCTTTCGACCTGCATCCATCTAGATCTCGAGCAGCTGAAG
CTTACCATGACCGAGTACAAGCCCACGGTGCGCCTCGCCACCCGCGACGACGTCCCCAGGGCCGTACGCA
CCCTCGCCGCCGCGTTCGCCGACTACCCCGCCACGCGCCACACCGTCGATCCGGACCGCCACATCGAGCG
GGTCACCGAGCTGCAAGAACTCTTCCTCACGCGCGTCGGGCTCGACATCGGCAAGGTGTGGGTCGCGGAC
GACGGCGCCGCGGTGGCGGTCTGGACCACGCCGGAGAGCGTCGAAGCGGGGGCGGTGTTCGCCGAGATCG
GCCCGCGCATGGCCGAGTTGAGCGGTTCCCGGCTGGCCGCGCAGCAACAGATGGAAGGCCTCCTGGCGCC
GCACCGGCCCAAGGAGCCCGCGTGGTTCCTGGCCACCGTCGGCGTCTCGCCCGACCACCAGGGCAAGGGT
CTGGGCAGCGCCGTCGTGCTCCCCGGAGTGGAGGCGGCCGAGCGCGCCGGGGTGCCCGCCTTCCTGGAGA
CCTCCGCGCCCCGCAACCTCCCCTTCTACGAGCGGCTCGGCTTCACCGTCACCGCCGACGTCGAGGTGCC
CGAAGGACCGCGCACCTGGTGCATGACCCGCAAGCCCGGTGCCGGCGGCGGGTCCGGAGGAGAGGGCAGA
GGAAGTCTCCTAACATGCGGTGACGTGGAGGAGAATCCTGGCCCAATGGTGAGCAAGGGCGAGGAGGATA
ACTCCGCCATCATCAAGGAGTTCCTGCGCTTCAAGGTGCACATGGAGGGCTCCGTGAACGGCCACGAGTT
CGAGATCGAGGGCGAGGGCGAGGGCCGCCCCTACGAGGGCACCCAGACCGCCAAGCTGAAGGTGACCAAG
GGTGGCCCCCTGCCCTTCGCCTGGGACATCCTGTCCCCTCAGTTCATGTACGGCTCCAAGGCCTACGTGA
AGCACCCCGCCGACATCCCCGACTACTTGAAGCTGTCCTTCCCCGAGGGCTTCAAGTGGGAGCGCGTGAT
GAACTTCGAGGACGGCGGCGTGGTGACCGTGACCCAGGACTCCTCTCTGCAGGACGGCGAGTTCATCTAC
AAGGTGAAGCTGCGCGGCACCAACTTCCCCTCCGACGGCCCCGTAATGCAGAAGAAAACCATGGGCTGGG
AGGCCTCCTCCGAGCGGATGTACCCCGAGGACGGCGCCCTGAAGGGCGAGATCAAGCAGAGGCTGAAGCT
GAAGGACGGCGGCCACTACGACGCTGAGGTCAAGACCACCTACAAGGCCAAGAAGCCCGTGCAGCTGCCC
GGCGCCTACAACGTCAACATCAAGTTGGACATCACCTCCCACAACGAGGACTACACCATCGTGGAACAGT
ACGAACGCGCCGAGGGCCGCCACTCCACCGGCGGCATGGACGAGCTGTACAAGTGAGCGGCCGCTCAACC
TCTGGATTACAAAATTTGTGAAAGATTGACTGGTATTCTTAACTATGTTGCTCCTTTTACGCTATGTGGA
TACGCTGCTTTAATGCCTTTGTATCATGCTATTGCTTCCCGTATGGCTTTCATTTTCTCCTCCTTGTATA
AATCCTGGTTGCTGTCTCTTTATGAGGAGTTGTGGCCCGTTGTCAGGCAACGTGGCGTGGTGTGCACTGT
GTTTGCTGACGCAACCCCCACTGGTTGGGGCATTGCCACCACCTGTCAGCTCCTTTCCGGGACTTTCGCT
TTCCCCCTCCCTATTGCCACGGCGGAACTCATCGCCGCCTGCCTTGCCCGCTGCTGGACAGGGGCTCGGC
TGTTGGGCACTGACAATTCCGTGGTGTTGTCGGGGAAATCATCGTCCTTTCCTTGGCTGCTCGCCTGTGT
TGCCACCTGGATTCTGCGCGGGACGTCCTTCTGCTACGTCCCTTCGGCCCTCAATCCAGCGGACCTTCCT
TCCCGCGGCCTGCTGCCGGCTCTGCGGCCTCTTCCGCGTCTACGCCTTCGCCCTCAGACGAGTCGGATCT
CCCTTTGGGCCGCCTCCCCGCAGGTACCTTTAAGACCAATGACTTACAAGGCAGCTGTAGATCTTAGCCA
CTTTTTAAAAGAAAAGGGGGGACTGGAAGGGCTAATTCACTCCCAAAGAAGTCAAGATCTGCTTTTTGCC
TGTACTGGGTCTCTCTGGTTAGACCAGAGTCTCTCTGGTTAGACCAGATCTGAGCCTGGGAGCTCTCTGG
CTAACTAGGGAACCCACTGCTTAAGCCTCAATAAAGCTTGCCTTGAGTGCTTCAAGTAGTGTGTGCCCGT
CTGTTGTGTGACTCTGGTAACTAGAGATCCCTCAGACCCTTTTAGTCAGTGTGGAAAATCTCTAGCAGTT
TAAACCCGCTGATCAGCCTCGACTGTGCCTTCTAGTTGCCAGCCATCTGTTGTTTGCCCCTCCCCCGTGC
CTTCCTTGACCCTGGAAGGTGCCACTCCCACTGTCCTTTCCTAATAAAATGAGGAAATTGCATCGCATTG
TCTGAGTAGGTGTCATTCTATTCTGGGGGGTGGGGTGGGGCAGGACAGCAAGGGGGAGGATTGGGAAGTC
AATAGCAGGCATGCTGGGGATGCGGTGGGCTCTATGGGCGGCCGTTAATTAAGCTTTTGTTCCCTTTAGT
GAGGGTTAATTGCGCGCTTGGCGTAATCATGGTCATAGCTGTTTCCTGTGTGAAATTGTTATCCGCTCAC
AATTCCACACAACATACGAGCCGGGAGCATAAAGTGTAAAGCCTGGGGTGCCTAATGAGTGAGCTAACTC
ACATTAATTGCGTTGCGCTCACTGCCCGCTTTCCAGTCGGGAAACCTGTCGTGCCAGCTGCATTAATGAA
TCGGCCAACGCGCGGGGAGAGGCGGTTTGCGTATTGGGCGCTCTTCCGCTTCCTCGCTCACTGACTCGCT
GCGCTCGGTCGTTCGGCTGCGGCGAGCGGTATCAGCTCACTCAAAGGCGGTAATACGGTTATCCACAGAA
TCAGGGGATAACGCAGGAAAGAACATGTGAGCAAAAGGCCAGCAAAAGGCCAGGAACCGTAAAAAGGCCG
CGTTGCTGGCGTTTTTCCATAGGCTCCGCCCCCCTGACGAGCATCACAAAAATCGACGCTCAAGTCAGAG
GTGGCGAAACCCGACAGGACTATAAAGATACCAGGCGTTTCCCCCTGGAAGCTCCCTCGTGCGCTCTCCT
GTTCCGACCCTGCCGCTTACCGGATACCTGTCCGCCTTTCTCCCTTCGGGAAGCGTGGCGCTTTCTCATA
GCTCACGCTGTAGGTATCTCAGTTCGGTGTAGGTCGTTCGCTCCAAGCTGGGCTGTGTGCACGAACCCCC
CGTTCAGCCCGACCGCTGCGCCTTATCCGGTAACTATCGTCTTGAGTCCAACCCGGTAAGACACGACTTA
TCGCCACTGGCAGCAGCCACTGGTAACAGGATTAGCAGAGCGAGGTATGTAGGCGGTGCTACAGAGTTCT
TGAAGTGGTGGCCTAACTACGGCTACACTAGAAGAACAGTATTTGGTATCTGCGCTCTGCTGAAGCCAGT
TACCTTCGGAAAAAGAGTTGGTAGCTCTTGATCCGGCAAACAAACCACCGCTGGTAGCGGTGGTTTTTTT
GTTTGCAAGCAGCAGATTACGCGCAGAAAAAAAGGATCTCAAGAAGATCCTTTGATCTTTTCTACGGGGT
CTGACGCTCAGTGGAACGAAAACTCACGTTAAGGGATTTTGGTCATGAGATTATCAAAAAGGATCTTCAC
CTAGATCCTTTTAAATTAAAAATGAAGTTTTAAATCAATCTAAAGTATATATGAGTAAACTTGGTCTGAC
AGTTACCAATGCTTAATCAGTGAGGCACCTATCTCAGCGATCTGTCTATTTCGTTCATCCATAGTTGCCT
GACTCCCCGTCGTGTAGATAACTACGATACGGGAGGGCTTACCATCTGGCCCCAGTGCTGCAATGATACC
GCGAGACCCACGCTCACCGGCTCCAGATTTATCAGCAATAAACCAGCCAGCCGGAAGGGCCGAGCGCAGA
AGTGGTCCTGCAACTTTATCCGCCTCCATCCAGTCTATTAATTGTTGCCGGGAAGCTAGAGTAAGTAGTT
CGCCAGTTAATAGTTTGCGCAACGTTGTTGCCATTGCTACAGGCATCGTGGTGTCACGCTCGTCGTTTGG
TATGGCTTCATTCAGCTCCGGTTCCCAACGATCAAGGCGAGTTACATGATCCCCCATGTTGTGCAAAAAA
GCGGTTAGCTCCTTCGGTCCTCCGATCGTTGTCAGAAGTAAGTTGGCCGCAGTGTTATCACTCATGGTTA
TGGCAGCACTGCATAATTCTCTTACTGTCATGCCATCCGTAAGATGCTTTTCTGTGACTGGTGAGTACTC
AACCAAGTCATTCTGAGAATAGTGTATGCGGCGACCGAGTTGCTCTTGCCCGGCGTCAATACGGGATAAT
ACCGCGCCACATAGCAGAACTTTAAAAGTGCTCATCATTGGAAAACGTTCTTCGGGGCGAAAACTCTCAA
GGATCTTACCGCTGTTGAGATCCAGTTCGATGTAACCCACTCGTGCACCCAACTGATCTTCAGCATCTTT
TACTTTCACCAGCGTTTCTGGGTGAGCAAAAACAGGAAGGCAAAATGCCGCAAAAAAGGGAATAAGGGCG
ACACGGAAATGTTGAATACTCATACTCTTCCTTTTTCAATATTATTGAAGCATTTATCAGGGTTATTGTC
TCATGAGCGGATACATATTTGAATGTATTTAGAAAAATAAACAAATAGGGGTTCCGCGCACATTTCC
Features (pLannotate 1.2.2; 28 found; start..end, strand, type, name):
     44..472     -  rep_origin     f1 ori (sequence partly withheld): f1 bacteriophage origin of replication; arrow indicates direction of (+) strand synthesis
    477..632     -  CDS            lacZα (fragment): LacZα fragment of β-galactosidase; lacZ fragment
    640..658     +  promoter       T7 promoter: promoter for bacteriophage T7 RNA polymerase
    672..972     +  enhancer       CMV enhancer: human cytomegalovirus immediate early enhancer
    973..1172    +  promoter       CMV promoter: human cytomegalovirus (CMV) immediate early promoter
   1190..1370    +  LTR            5' LTR (truncated): truncated 5' long terminal repeat (LTR) from HIV-1
   1417..1542    +  misc_feature   HIV-1 Ψ: packaging signal of human immunodeficiency virus type 1
   1526..1864    +  CDS            HIV-1 gag (fragment): gag protein from human immunodeficiency virus 1; gag
   2041..2274    +  misc_feature   RRE: The Rev response element (RRE) of HIV-1 allows for Rev-dependent mRNA export from the nucleus to the cytoplasm.
   2651..2751    +  CDS            Rev (fragment): human immunodeficiency virus 1 (HIV-1) Rev protein; rev; enhances nuclear export of unspliced and incompletely spliced viral mRNAs
   2801..2918    +  misc_feature   cPPT/CTS: central polypurine tract and central termination sequence of HIV-1
   2993..3233    +  promoter       U6 promoter: RNA polymerase III promoter for human U6 snRNA
   3280..3347    +  misc_RNA       tracrRNA (fragment): trans-activating CRISPR RNA for the Streptococcus pyogenes CRISPR/Cas9 system
   3370..3869    +  promoter       PGK promoter: mouse phosphoglycerate kinase 1 promoter
   3909..4505    +  CDS            PuroR (fragment): puromycin N-acetyltransferase; pac from Streptomyces; confers resistance to puromycin
   4578..5285    +  CDS            mCherry: mCherry is a basic (constitutively fluorescent) red fluorescent protein published in 2004, derived from Discosoma sp.. It is reported to be a very rapidly-maturing monomer with low acid sensitivity.
   5297..5883    +  misc_feature   WPRE: woodchuck hepatitis virus posttranscriptional regulatory element
   5877..6023    +  CDS            nef (fragment): NEF_HV1LA - Experimental evidence at protein level: Swiss-Prot protein existence level 1. Extracellular Nef protein targets CD4(+) T-lymphocytes for apoptosis by interacting with CXCR4 surface receptors. From Human immunodeficiency virus type 1 group M subtype B (isolate Lai) (HIV-1).
   6031..6209    +  LTR            5' LTR (truncated): truncated 5' long terminal repeat (LTR) from HIV-1
   6235..6346    +  polyA_signal   bGH poly(A) signal: bovine growth hormone polyadenylation signal
   6485..6503    -  promoter       T3 promoter: promoter for bacteriophage T3 RNA polymerase
   6548..6564    -  protein_bind   lac operator: The lac repressor binds to the lac operator to inhibit transcription in E. coli. This inhibition can be relieved by adding lactose or isopropyl-β-D-thiogalactopyranoside (IPTG). lac repressor encoded by lacI
   6572..6602    -  promoter       lac promoter: promoter for the E. coli lac operon
   6617..6638    -  protein_bind   CAP binding site: CAP binding activates transcription in the presence of cAMP. E. coli catabolite activator protein
   6651..6743    -  CDS            lacI (fragment): lac repressor; lacI; The lac repressor binds to the lac operator to inhibit transcription in E. coli. This inhibition can be relieved by adding lactose or isopropyl-β-D-thiogalactopyranoside (IPTG).
   6926..7514    -  rep_origin     ori: high-copy-number ColE1/pMB1/pBR322/pUC origin of replication
   7685..8545    -  CDS            AmpR: β-lactamase; bla; confers resistance to ampicillin, carbenicillin, and related antibiotics
   8546..8650    -  promoter       AmpR promoter: bla
