[The description below was written by a language model from this plasmid's Addgene catalogue record and pLannotate feature annotations shown in this document.]
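Description:
pKLV2-U6gRNA5(Control(1))-PGKpuro2AmCherry-W is an 8.7 kb lentiviral guide RNA expression vector built on the pKLV2-U6gRNA5(BbsI)-PGKpuro2AmCherry-W backbone. In bacteria it is maintained through a high-copy ColE1/pUC-type origin and selected with ampicillin via the β-lactamase gene. An f1 origin and remnants of a lacZα/lac promoter cloning region flanked by T7 and T3 promoters are also carried over from the parental plasmid. The viral portion has a CMV enhancer/promoter placed upstream of a truncated HIV-1 5' LTR, so genomic RNA is transcribed in packaging cells. This is followed by the Ψ packaging signal with a gag fragment, the RRE for Rev-dependent nuclear export, and the cPPT/CTS. A second truncated LTR and a bGH polyadenylation signal close the transfer cassette. No viral structural or enzymatic genes are present beyond short fragments, so packaging functions must be supplied separately.

Between the LTRs sit two expression units. A human U6 RNA polymerase III promoter drives a single guide RNA consisting of the Control(1) spacer, which was inserted at BbsI sites that were destroyed during cloning, joined to a Streptococcus pyogenes Cas9 scaffold. According to the record, the guide targets a control region at the human CXCR4 locus. Downstream, a mouse PGK promoter expresses puromycin N-acetyltransferase linked by a 2A sequence (indicated by the plasmid name rather than the annotation) to mCherry, with a WPRE to enhance transcript expression. Transduced cells can therefore be selected with puromycin and tracked by red fluorescence. Cas9 is not encoded, so it must come from the target cells or another vector. The construct serves as a control guide in CRISPR experiments, and was deposited with a study of the BAF complex in human T-cell acute lymphoblastic leukemia.
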