Addgene plasmid #210612: pKLV2-U6gRNA5(Control(1))-PGKpuro2AmCherry-W
Purpose: Lentiviral vector expressing gRNA targeting a control region at the CXCR4 locus
Depositing lab: Kosuke Yusa. Depositing organization: Kyoto University, Institute for Life and Medical Sciences. Publication: Canonical BAF complex regulates the oncogenic program in human T-cell acute lymphoblastic leukemia. Aoki K, Hyuga M, Tarumoto Y, Nishibuchi G, Ueda A, Ochi Y, Sugino S, Mikami T, Kobushi H, Kato I, Akahane K, Inukai T, Takaori-Kondo A, Takita J, Ogawa S, Yusa K. Blood. 2023 Nov 3:blood.2023020857. doi: 10.1182/blood.2023020857. PubMed 37922452.
Backbone
  Vector backbone: pKLV2-U6gRNA5(BbsI)-PGKpuro2AmCherry-W
  Backbone manufacturer: addgene
  Backbone size w/o insert (bp): 8657
  Total vector size (bp): 8659
  Vector type: Lentiviral
  Selectable markers: Puromycin
Growth in bacteria
  Bacterial resistance: Ampicillin, 100 μg/mL
  Growth temperature: 37°C
  Growth strain: NEB Stable
  Copy number: Unknown
Gene/Insert
  Gene/Insert name: Control(1)
  gRNA/shRNA sequence: TCCAGATGGCTTCCAAGCG
  Species: H. sapiens (human)
  Cloning method: Restriction Enzyme; 5′ cloning site BbsI (destroyed during cloning); 3′ cloning site BbsI (destroyed during cloning)
  Sequencing primers: 5′ AGATAATTAGAATTAATTTGACTG
Terms and licenses: Academic/Nonprofit Terms; Industry Terms: Not Available to Industry
How to cite: pKLV2-U6gRNA5(Control(1))-PGKpuro2AmCherry-W was a gift from Kosuke Yusa (Addgene plasmid # 210612 ; http://n2t.net/addgene:210612 ; RRID:Addgene_210612)
